Addgene plasmid #91039: pMOD_A1710
Purpose: Module A, Promoter: ZmUbi, Gene: Csy4-P2A-TaCas9_H840A nickase, Terminator: HSP
Depositing lab: Daniel Voytas. Depositing organization: University of Minnesota. Publication: A multi-purpose toolkit to enable advanced genome engineering in plants. Cermak T, Curtin SJ, Gil-Humanes J, Cegan R, Kono TJY, Konecna E, Belanto JJ, Starker CG, Mathre JW, Greenstein RL, Voytas DF. Plant Cell. 2017 May 18. pii: tpc.00922.2016. doi: 10.1105/tpc.16.00922. PubMed 28522548.
Backbone
  Vector backbone: pMOD_A1001
  Vector type: CRISPR
Growth in bacteria
  Bacterial resistance: Ampicillin, 100 μg/mL
  Growth temperature: 37°C
  Growth strain: DH5alpha
  Copy number: High Copy
Gene/Insert
  Gene/Insert name: Csy4-P2A-TaCas9_H840A nickase
  Species: Synthetic
  Mutation: H840A
  Promoter: ZmUbi
  Cloning method: Gibson Cloning
  Sequencing primers: 5′ unknown
Terms and licenses: Academic/Nonprofit Terms; Industry Terms: Not Available to Industry
How to cite: pMOD_A1710 was a gift from Daniel Voytas (Addgene plasmid # 91039 ; http://n2t.net/addgene:91039 ; RRID:Addgene_91039)
