[The description below was written by a language model from this plasmid's Addgene catalogue record and pLannotate feature annotations shown in this document.]
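Description:
pMOD_A1710 is a "Module A" plasmid from a modular plant genome engineering toolkit, built on the pMOD_A1001 backbone and classified as a CRISPR vector. The sequenced record is about 9.1 kb. It is maintained in E. coli through a high-copy ColE1/pUC-type origin of replication and selected with ampicillin via a β-lactamase gene driven by its native bla promoter. No plant selectable marker or T-DNA border elements appear in the feature table, consistent with its role as a component module rather than a finished plant transformation vector, although the record does not spell out the downstream assembly scheme.

The payload is a single expression cassette in which the maize polyubiquitin (ZmUbi) promoter, a strong constitutive promoter commonly used in monocots, drives a synthetic Csy4-P2A-TaCas9 open reading frame terminated by the Arabidopsis HSP 18.2 terminator. Csy4 (Cas6f from Pseudomonas aeruginosa) is an endoribonuclease that processes pre-crRNA, and in engineered systems it is used to cleave polycistronic guide RNA transcripts at its recognition hairpins, releasing individual guides for multiplexed targeting. The P2A ribosome-skipping peptide, named in the catalogue entry and presumably lying in the short unannotated gap between the two coding sequences, allows Csy4 and Cas9 to be produced as separate proteins from one transcript. The Cas9 is derived from Streptococcus pyogenes; the "Ta" prefix probably denotes wheat codon optimisation, though the record does not define it. It carries the H840A mutation, which inactivates the HNH nuclease domain and converts the enzyme to a nickase that cuts only one DNA strand. The construct therefore supplies the nuclease and guide-processing functions for nickase-based applications in plants, such as paired nicking with Csy4-processed guide arrays.
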