Features (pLannotate 1.2.2; 7 found; start..end, strand, type, name):
     80..668     +  rep_origin     ori: high-copy-number ColE1/pMB1/pBR322/pUC origin of replication
    882..2871    +  promoter       Ubi promoter: maize polyubiquitin gene promoter
   2883..3443    +  CDS            cas6f: CAS6_PSEAB - Also known as csy4. Experimental evidence at protein level: Swiss-Prot protein existence level 1. CRISPR (clustered regularly interspaced short palindromic repeat) is an adaptive immune system that provides protection against mobile genetic elements (viruses, transposable elements and conjugative plasmids). CRISPR clusters contain sequences complementary to antecedent mobile elements and target invading nucleic acids. CRISPR clusters are transcribed and processed into CRISPR RNA (crRNA). Processes pre-crRNA into individual crRNA units. Absolutely required for crRNA production or s
   3510..7613    +  CDS            cas9: CAS9_STRP1 - Also known as csn1 From Streptococcus pyogenes serotype M1.
   7673..7921    +  terminator     HSP terminator: efficient transcription terminator from the Arabidopsis thaliana heat shock protein 18.2 gene (Nagaya et al., 2010)
   8005..8105    +  promoter       AmpR promoter: bla
   8106..8966    +  CDS            AmpR: β-lactamase; bla; confers resistance to ampicillin, carbenicillin, and related antibiotics
>Addgene plasmid #91039 | pMOD_A1710 | addgene full sequence | sequence record 181793 | Addgene NGS Result
GCCTTGACGGCAAAATCCCTTAACGTGAGTTTTCGTTCCACTGAGCGTCAGACCCCGTAGAAAAGATCAA
AGGATCTTCTTGAGATCCTTTTTTTCTGCGCGTAATCTGCTGCTTGCAAACAAAAAAACCACCGCTACCA
GCGGTGGTTTGTTTGCCGGATCAAGAGCTACTAACTCTTTTTCCGAAGGTAACTGGCTTCAGCAGAGCGC
AGATACCAAATACTGTTCTTCTAGTGTAGCCGTAGTTAGGCCACCACTTCAAGAACTCTGTAGCACCGCC
TACATACCTCGCTCTGCTAATCCTGTTACCAGTGGCTGCTGCCAGTGGCGATAAGTCGTGTCTTACCGGG
TTGGACTCAAGACGATAGTTACCGGATAAGGCGCAGCGGTCGGGCTGAACGGGGGGTTCGTGCTCACAGC
CCAGCTTGGAGCGAACGACCTACACCGAACTGAGATACCTACAGCGTGAGCTATGAGAAAGCGCCACGCT
TCCCGAAGGGAGAAAGGCGGACAGGTATCCGGTAAGCGGCAGGGTCGGAACAGGAGAGCGCACGAGGGAG
CTTCCAGGGGGAAACGCCTGGTATCTTTATAGTCCTGTCGGGTTTCGCCACCTCTGACTTGAGCGTCGAT
TTTTGTGATGCTCGTCAGGGGGGCGGAGCCTATGGAAAAACGCCAGCAACGCGGCCTTTTTACGGTTCCT
GGCCTTTTGCTGGCCTTTTGCTCACATGTTCTTTCCTGCGTTATCCCCTGATTCTGTGGATAACCGTATT
ACCGCCTTTGAGTGAGCTGATACCGCTCGCCGCAGCCGAACGACCGAGCGCAGCGAGTCAGTGAGCGAGG
AAGCGGAAGAGCGCCCACCTGCTCATGATCTGCAGGCGCGCCTGCAGTGCAGCGTGACCCGGTCGTGCCC
CTCTCTAGAGATAATGAGCATTGCATGTCTAAGTTATAAAAAATTACCACATATTTTTTTTGTCACACTT
GTTTGAAGTGCAGTTTATCTATCTTTATACATATATTTAAACTTTACTCTACGAATAATATAATCTATAG
TACTACAATAATATCAGTGTTTTAGAGAATCATATAAATGAACAGTTAGACATGGTCTAAAGGACAATTG
AGTATTTTGACAACAGGACTCTACAGTTTTATCTTTTTAGTGTGCATGTGTTCTCCTTTTTTTTTGCAAA
TAGCTTCACCTATATAATACTTCATCCATTTTATTAGTACATCCATTTAGGGTTTAGGGTTAATGGTTTT
TATAGACTAATTTTTTTAGTACATCTATTTTATTCTATTTTAGCCTCTAAATTAAGAAAACTAAAACTCT
ATTTTAGTTTTTTTATTTAATAATTTAGATATAAAATAGAATAAAATAAAGTGACTAAAAATTAAACAAA
TACCCTTTAAGAAATTAAAAAAACTAAGGAAACATTTTTCTTGTTTCGAGTAGATAATGCCAGCCTGTTA
AACGCCGTCGACGAGTCTAACGGACACCAACCAGCGAACCAGCAGCGTCGCGTCGGGCCAAGCGAAGCAG
ACGGCACGGCATCTCTGTCGCTGCCTCTGGACCCCTCTCGAGAGTTCCGCTCCACCGTTGGACTTGCTCC
GCTGTCGGCATCCAGAAATTGCGTGGCGGAGCGGCAGACGTGAGCCGGCACGGCAGGCGGCCTCCTCCTC
CTCTCACGGCACCGGCAGCTACGGGGGATTCCTTTCCCACCGCTCCTTCGCTTTCCCTTCCTCGCCCGCC
GTAATAAATAGACACCCCCTCCACACCCTCTTTCCCCAACCTCGTGTTGTTCGGAGCGCACACACACACA
ACCAGATCTCCCCCAAATCCACCCGTCGGCACCTCCGCTTCAAGGTACGCCGCTCGTCCTCCCCCCCCCC
CTCTCTACCTTCTCTAGATCGGCGTTCCGGTCCATGGTTAGGGCCCGGTAGTTCTACTTCTGTTCATGTT
TGTGTTAGATCCGTGTTTGTGTTAGATCCGTGCTGCTAGCGTTCGTACACGGATGCGACCTGTACGTCAG
ACACGTTCTGATTGCTAACTTGCCAGTGTTTCTCTTTGGGGAATCCTGGGATGGCTCTAGCCGTTCCGCA
GACGGGATCGATTTCATGATTTTTTTTGTTTCGTTGCATAGGGTTTGGTTTGCCCTTTTCCTTTATTTCA
ATATATGCCGTGCACTTGTTTGTCGGGTCATCTTTTCATGCTTTTTTTTGTCTTGGTTGTGATGATGTGG
TCTGGTTGGGCGGTCGTTCTAGATCGGAGTAGAATTAATTCTGTTTCAAACTACCTGGTGGATTTATTAA
TTTTGGATCTGTATGTGTGTGCCATACATATTCATAGTTACGAATTGAAGATGATGGATGGAAATATCGA
TCTAGGATAGGTATACATGTTGATGCGGGTTTTACTGATGCATATACAGAGATGCTTTTTGTTCGCTTGG
TTGTGATGATGTGGTGTGGTTGGGCGGTCGTTCATTCGTTCTAGATCGGAGTAGAATACTGTTTCAAACT
ACCTGGTGTATTTATTAATTTTGGAACTGTATGTGTGTGTCATACATCTTCATAGTTACGAGTTTAAGAT
GGATGGAAATATCGATCTAGGATAGGTATACATGTTGATGTGGGTTTTACTGATGCATATACATGATGGC
ATATGCAGCATCTATTCATATGCTCTAACCTTGAGTACCTATCTATTATAATAAACAAGTATGTTTTATA
ATTATTTTGATCTTGATATACTTGGATGATGGCATATGCAGCAGCTATATGTGGATTTTTTTAGCCCTGC
CTTCATACGCTATTTATTTGCTTGGTACTGTTTCTTTTGTCGATGCTCACCCTGTTGTTTGGTGTTACTT
CCTGCAGGAAGCATGGACCACTACCTCGACATCAGGCTCAGGCCAGACCCAGAGTTCCCACCAGCCCAGC
TCATGTCCGTCCTCTTCGGCAAGCTCCACCAGGCCCTCGTGGCCCAGGGCGGCGACAGGATCGGCGTGTC
CTTCCCAGACCTCGACGAGTCCAGGTCCAGGCTCGGCGAGAGGCTCCGCATCCACGCCTCCGCCGACGAC
CTCAGGGCCCTCCTCGCCAGGCCGTGGCTGGAGGGCCTCAGGGACCACCTCCAGTTCGGCGAGCCAGCCG
TGGTGCCACACCCAACCCCATACAGGCAAGTGTCCAGGGTGCAAGCCAAGTCCAACCCAGAGAGGCTCAG
GAGGAGGCTCATGAGGAGGCACGACCTCTCCGAGGAAGAGGCCAGGAAGCGCATCCCAGACACCGTGGCC
AGGGCCCTCGACCTCCCATTCGTGACCCTCAGGTCCCAGTCCACCGGCCAGCACTTCCGCCTCTTCATCA
GGCACGGCCCACTCCAGGTGACCGCCGAGGAGGGCGGCTTTACCTGCTACGGCCTCTCCAAGGGCGGCTT
CGTGCCGTGGTTCGGCTCCGGCGCCACCAACTTCTCCCTCCTCAAGCAAGCCGGCGACGTGGAGGAGAAC
CCAGGCCCAATGGACAAGAAGTACTCGATCGGCCTCGACATCGGGACGAACTCAGTTGGCTGGGCCGTGA
TCACCGACGAGTACAAGGTGCCCTCTAAGAAGTTCAAGGTCCTGGGGAACACCGACCGCCATTCCATCAA
GAAGAACCTCATCGGCGCTCTCCTGTTCGACAGCGGGGAGACCGCTGAGGCTACGAGGCTCAAGAGAACC
GCTAGGCGCCGGTACACGAGAAGGAAGAACAGGATCTGCTACCTCCAAGAGATTTTCTCCAACGAGATGG
CCAAGGTTGACGATTCATTCTTCCACCGCCTGGAGGAGTCTTTCCTCGTGGAGGAGGATAAGAAGCACGA
GCGGCATCCCATCTTCGGCAACATCGTGGACGAGGTTGCCTACCACGAGAAGTACCCTACGATCTACCAT
CTGCGGAAGAAGCTCGTGGACTCCACCGATAAGGCGGACCTCAGACTGATCTACCTCGCTCTGGCCCACA
TGATCAAGTTCCGCGGCCATTTCCTGATCGAGGGGGATCTCAACCCAGACAACAGCGATGTTGACAAGCT
GTTCATCCAACTCGTGCAGACCTACAACCAACTCTTCGAGGAGAACCCGATCAACGCCTCTGGCGTGGAC
GCGAAGGCTATCCTGTCCGCGAGGCTCTCGAAGTCCAGGAGGCTGGAGAACCTGATCGCTCAGCTCCCAG
GCGAGAAGAAGAACGGCCTGTTCGGGAACCTCATCGCTCTCAGCCTGGGGCTCACCCCGAACTTCAAGTC
GAACTTCGATCTCGCTGAGGACGCCAAGCTGCAACTCTCCAAGGACACCTACGACGATGACCTCGATAAC
CTCCTGGCCCAGATCGGCGATCAATACGCGGACCTGTTCCTCGCTGCCAAGAACCTGTCGGACGCCATCC
TCCTGTCAGATATCCTCCGCGTGAACACCGAGATCACGAAGGCTCCACTCTCTGCCTCCATGATCAAGCG
CTACGACGAGCACCATCAGGATCTGACCCTCCTGAAGGCGCTGGTCCGCCAACAGCTCCCGGAGAAGTAC
AAGGAGATTTTCTTCGATCAGTCGAAGAACGGCTACGCTGGGTACATCGACGGCGGGGCCTCACAAGAGG
AGTTCTACAAGTTCATCAAGCCAATCCTGGAGAAGATGGACGGCACGGAGGAGCTCCTGGTGAAGCTCAA
CAGGGAGGACCTCCTGCGGAAGCAGAGAACCTTCGATAACGGCAGCATCCCCCACCAAATCCATCTCGGG
GAGCTGCACGCCATCCTGAGAAGGCAAGAGGACTTCTACCCTTTCCTCAAGGATAACCGGGAGAAGATCG
AGAAGATCCTGACCTTCAGAATCCCATACTACGTCGGCCCTCTCGCGCGGGGGAACTCAAGATTCGCTTG
GATGACCCGCAAGTCTGAGGAGACCATCACGCCGTGGAACTTCGAGGAGGTGGTGGACAAGGGCGCTAGC
GCTCAGTCGTTCATCGAGAGGATGACCAACTTCGACAAGAACCTGCCCAACGAGAAGGTGCTCCCTAAGC
ACTCGCTCCTGTACGAGTACTTCACCGTCTACAACGAGCTCACGAAGGTGAAGTACGTCACCGAGGGCAT
GCGCAAGCCAGCGTTCCTGTCCGGGGAGCAGAAGAAGGCTATCGTGGACCTCCTGTTCAAGACCAACCGG
AAGGTCACGGTTAAGCAACTCAAGGAGGACTACTTCAAGAAGATCGAGTGCTTCGATTCGGTCGAGATCA
GCGGCGTTGAGGACCGCTTCAACGCCAGCCTCGGGACCTACCACGATCTCCTGAAGATCATCAAGGATAA
GGACTTCCTGGACAACGAGGAGAACGAGGATATCCTGGAGGACATCGTGCTGACCCTCACGCTGTTCGAG
GACAGGGAGATGATCGAGGAGCGCCTGAAGACGTACGCCCATCTCTTCGATGACAAGGTCATGAAGCAAC
TCAAGCGCCGGAGATACACCGGCTGGGGGAGGCTGTCCCGCAAGCTCATCAACGGCATCCGGGACAAGCA
GTCCGGGAAGACCATCCTCGACTTCCTCAAGAGCGATGGCTTCGCCAACAGGAACTTCATGCAACTGATC
CACGATGACAGCCTCACCTTCAAGGAGGATATCCAAAAGGCTCAAGTGAGCGGCCAGGGGGACTCGCTGC
ACGAGCATATCGCGAACCTCGCTGGCTCCCCCGCGATCAAGAAGGGCATCCTCCAGACCGTGAAGGTTGT
GGACGAGCTCGTGAAGGTCATGGGCCGGCACAAGCCTGAGAACATCGTCATCGAGATGGCCAGAGAGAAC
CAAACCACGCAGAAGGGGCAAAAGAACTCTAGGGAGCGCATGAAGCGCATCGAGGAGGGCATCAAGGAGC
TGGGGTCCCAAATCCTCAAGGAGCACCCAGTGGAGAACACCCAACTGCAGAACGAGAAGCTCTACCTGTA
CTACCTCCAGAACGGCAGGGATATGTACGTGGACCAAGAGCTGGATATCAACCGCCTCAGCGATTACGAC
GTCGATGCTATCGTTCCCCAGTCTTTCCTGAAGGATGACTCCATCGACAACAAGGTCCTCACCAGGTCGG
ACAAGAACCGCGGCAAGTCAGATAACGTTCCATCTGAGGAGGTCGTTAAGAAGATGAAGAACTACTGGAG
GCAGCTCCTGAACGCCAAGCTGATCACGCAAAGGAAGTTCGACAACCTCACCAAGGCTGAGAGAGGCGGG
CTCTCAGAGCTGGACAAGGCCGGCTTCATCAAGCGGCAGCTGGTCGAGACCAGACAAATCACGAAGCACG
TTGCGCAAATCCTCGACTCTCGGATGAACACGAAGTACGATGAGAACGACAAGCTGATCAGGGAGGTTAA
GGTGATCACCCTGAAGTCTAAGCTCGTCTCCGACTTCAGGAAGGATTTCCAGTTCTACAAGGTTCGCGAG
ATCAACAACTACCACCATGCCCATGACGCTTACCTCAACGCTGTGGTCGGCACCGCTCTGATCAAGAAGT
ACCCAAAGCTGGAGTCCGAGTTCGTGTACGGGGACTACAAGGTTTACGATGTGCGCAAGATGATCGCCAA
GTCGGAGCAAGAGATCGGCAAGGCTACCGCCAAGTACTTCTTCTACTCAAACATCATGAACTTCTTCAAG
ACCGAGATCACGCTGGCCAACGGCGAGATCCGGAAGAGACCGCTCATCGAGACCAACGGCGAGACGGGGG
AGATCGTGTGGGACAAGGGCAGGGATTTCGCGACCGTCCGCAAGGTTCTCTCCATGCCCCAGGTGAACAT
CGTCAAGAAGACCGAGGTCCAAACGGGCGGGTTCTCAAAGGAGTCTATCCTGCCTAAGCGGAACAGCGAC
AAGCTCATCGCCAGAAAGAAGGACTGGGACCCAAAGAAGTACGGCGGGTTCGACAGCCCTACCGTGGCCT
ACTCGGTCCTGGTTGTGGCGAAGGTTGAGAAGGGCAAGTCCAAGAAGCTCAAGAGCGTGAAGGAGCTCCT
GGGGATCACCATCATGGAGAGGTCCAGCTTCGAGAAGAACCCAATCGACTTCCTGGAGGCCAAGGGCTAC
AAGGAGGTGAAGAAGGACCTGATCATCAAGCTCCCGAAGTACTCTCTCTTCGAGCTGGAGAACGGCAGGA
AGAGAATGCTGGCTTCCGCTGGCGAGCTCCAGAAGGGGAACGAGCTCGCGCTGCCAAGCAAGTACGTGAA
CTTCCTCTACCTGGCTTCCCACTACGAGAAGCTCAAGGGCAGCCCGGAGGACAACGAGCAAAAGCAGCTG
TTCGTCGAGCAGCACAAGCATTACCTCGACGAGATCATCGAGCAAATCTCCGAGTTCAGCAAGCGCGTGA
TCCTCGCCGACGCGAACCTGGATAAGGTCCTCTCCGCCTACAACAAGCACCGGGACAAGCCCATCAGAGA
GCAAGCGGAGAACATCATCCATCTCTTCACCCTGACGAACCTCGGCGCTCCTGCTGCTTTCAAGTACTTC
GACACCACGATCGATCGGAAGAGATACACCTCCACGAAGGAGGTCCTGGACGCGACCCTCATCCACCAGT
CGATCACCGGCCTGTACGAGACGAGGATCGACCTCTCACAACTCGGCGGGGATAAGAGACCCGCAGCAAC
CAAGAAGGCAGGGCAAGCAAAGAAGAAGAAGTGACTCGAGTATATGAAGATGAAGATGAAATATTTGGTG
TGTCAAATAAAAAGCTTGTGTGCTTAAGTTTGTGTTTTTTTCTTGGCTTGTTGTGTTATGAATTTGTGGC
TTTTTCTAATATTAAATGAATGTAAGATCACATTATAATGAATAAACAAATGTTTCTATAATCCATTGTG
AATGTTTTGTTGGATCTCTTCTGCAGCATATAACTACTGTATGTGCTATGGTATGGACTATGGAATATGA
TTAAAGATAAGGAGCTCGTTAACCGGTGACGGACGTGGGCAGGTGTGATGAAAAGCCTTAGGGTCAGGTG
GCACTTTTCGGGGAAATGTGCGATGAACCCCTATTTGTTTATTTTTCTAAATACATTCAAATATGTATCC
GCTAATGAGACAATAACCCTGATAAATGCTTCAATTATATTGAAAAAGGAAGAGTATGAGTATCCAACAT
TTCCGTGTCGCCCTTATTCCCTTTTTTGCGGCCTTCTGCCTTCCTGTTTTTGCTCACCCAGAAACGCTGG
TGAAAGTAAAAGATGCTGAAGATCAGTTGGGTGCCCGAGTGGGTTACATTGAACTGGATCTCAACAGCGG
CAAAATCTTAGAGAGTTTTCGCCCCGAAGAACGCTTCCCAATGATGAGCACTTTCAAAGTTCTGCTATGT
GGCGCGGTGTTATCCCGTATTGATGCTGGGCAAGAGCAACTCGGTCGCCGCATACACTATTCTCAGAATG
ACTTGGTTGAGTATTCACCAGTCACAGAAAAGCATCTTACGGATGGCATGACAGTAAGAGAATTATGTAG
TGCTGCCATAACCATGAGTGATAACACTGCGGCCAACTTACTTCTGACAACGATTGGAGGACCGAAGGAG
CTAACCGCTTTTTTGCACAACATGGGGGATCATGTAACTCGCCTTGATCGTTGGGAACCGGAGCTGAATG
AAGCCATACCAAACGACGAGCGTGACACCACGATGCCTGTAGCAATGGCAACAACTCTCCGCAAACTATT
AACTGGCGAACTACTTACTCTTGCTTCACGCCAGCAACTCATTGACTGGATGGAGGCGGACAAAGTTGCA
GGACCACTTCTGCGCTCGGCACTTCCGGCTGGCTGGTTTATTGCTGATAAATCTGGAGCCGGTGAGCGTG
GGTCTCGCGGTATCATTGCAGCACTGGGGCCAGATGGTAAGCCCTCCCGTATCGTAGTTATCTACACGAC
GGGGAGTCAGGCAACTATGGATGAACGAAATAGACAGATCGCTGAGATAGGTGCCTCACTGATTAAGCAT
TGGTAACTGTCAGACGAAGGGAAATAAATAGTAGCCCGCCTGATGTGCGGGCTTTTTTTTGGTGGTGGTT
ACCAGTGTCGCTTAGCTACCGTAGGTCCTCTTAGGCGGTCCGATTAGCGACATAGTCATCAAT
